>Addgene plasmid #59128 | pCS2-FAK0 | depositor full sequence | sequence record 91618 | pCS2-FAK0 sequence 8587 bps
CGCCATTCTGCCTGGGGACGTCGGAGCAAGCTTATGGACTACAAGGACGATGACGACAAGGGAAGCGGAG
GAAGCGGAGTGAGCAAGGGCGAGGAGCTGTTCACCGGGGTGGTGCCCATCCTGGTCGAGCTGGACGGCGA
CGTAAACGGCCACAAGTTCAGCGTGTCCGGCGAGGGCGAGGGCGATGCCACCTACGGCAAGCTGACCCTG
AAGTTCATCTGCACCACCGGCAAGCTGCCCGTGCCCTGGCCCACCCTCGTGACCACCTTCGGCTACGGCC
TGATGTGCTTCGCCCGCTACCCCGACCACATGAAGCAGCACGACTTCTTCAAGTCCGCCATGCCCGAAGG
CTACGTCCAGGAGCGCACCATCTTCTTCAAGGACGACGGCAACTACAAGACCCGCGCCGAGGTGAAGTTC
GAGGGCGACACCCTGGTGAACCGCATCGAGCTGAAGGGCATCGACTTCAAGGAGGACGGCAACATCCTGG
GGCACAAGCTGGAGTACAACTACAACAGCCACAACGTCTATATCATGGCCGACAAGCAGAAGAACGGCAT
CAAGGTGAACTTCAAGATCCGCCACAACATCGAGGACGGCAGCGTGCAGCTCGCCGACCACTACCAGCAG
AACACCCCCATCGGCGACGGCCCCGTGCTGCTGCCCGACAACCACTACCTGAGCTACCAGTCCAAACTGA
GCAAAGACCCCAACGAGAAGCGCGATCACATGGTCCTGCTGGAGTTCGTGACCGCCGCCGGGATCACTCT
CGGCATGGACGAGCTGTACAAGTCTAGAGGAAGCGGAGGAAGCGGAGGAAGCGGAGGAAGCGGAGGAAGC
GGAATGGCAGCAGCTTACCTTGATCCAAACTTGAATCATACACCAAGTTCAAGTGCAAAGACGCACCTCG
GTACTGGGATGGAGCGTTCCCCGGGGGCCATGGAGCGAGTCCTAAAGGTTTTTCACTACTTTGAAAACAG
CAGCGAGCCAACGACGTGGGCCAGCATTATCCGGCATGGAGATGCTACTGATGTTCGAGGCATAATACAG
AAGATTGTGGACTGTCACAAAGTGAAAAATGTGGCCTGCTATGGGTTGCGACTCAGTCATCTGCAGTCTG
AGGAGGTTCACTGGCTGCACCTGGACATGGGGGTATCCAATGTGAGAGAGAAATTTGAACTAGCACATCC
TCCAGAAGAATGGAAATATGAACTGAGAATTCGGTACCTGCCC
[369 nt withheld, positions 1234-1602]
GACAAGGAATGCTTCAAGTGTGCCCTTGGTTCAAGCTGGATTATTTCAGTGGAGCTGGCAATTGGCCCAG
AGGAAGGAATCAGCTACCTTACAGACAAGGGTGCAAATCCAACTCACCTGGCAGATTTTAATCAAGTACA
AACTATTCAGTATTCAAACAGTGAAGACAAGGACAGAAAAGGGATGTTGCAACTGAAGATAGCTGGTGCA
CCTGAGCCTCTGACAGTGACAGCACCATCCTTAACCATTGCAGAGAATATGGCTGACTTGATAGACGGAT
ACTGCCGACTGGTGAATGGAGCCACGCAATCTTTTATTATCAGGCCACAGAAAGAAGGTGAAAGAGCTTT
ACCATCAATACCAAAGCTGGCCAACAATGAGAAGCAAGGAGTAAGGTCGCACACAGTCTCTGTATCAGAA
ACAGATGACTATGCAGAGATAATAGATGAAGAAGATACTTATACAATGGGAAGCGGAGGAAGCGGAGAAT
TCGGAAGCGGAGAAAACCTGTATTTTCAGGGCGGAAGCGGAGGCGCGCCCGTGAGCAAGGGCGAGGAGCT
GTTCACCGGGGTGGTGCCCATCCTGGTCGAGCTGGACGGCGACGTAAACGGCCACAAGTTCAGCGTGTCC
GGCGAGGGCGAGGGCGATGCCACCTACGGCAAGCTGACCCTGAAGTTCATCTGCACCACCGGCAAGCTGC
CCGTGCCCTGGCCCACCCTCGTGACCACCCTGACCTGGGGCGTGCAGTGCTTCGCCCGCTACCCCGACCA
CATGAAGCAGCACGACTTCTTCAAGTCCGCCATGCCCGAAGGCTACGTCCAGGAGCGCACCATCTTCTTC
AAGGACGACGGCAACTACAAGACCCGCGCCGAGGTGAAGTTCGAGGGCGACACCCTGGTGAACCGCATCG
AGCTGAAGGGCATCGACTTCAAGGAGGACGGCAACATCCTGGGGCACAAGCTGGAGTACAACGCCATCAG
CGACAACGTCTATATCACCGCCGACAAGCAGAAGAACGGCATCAAGGCCAACTTCAAGATCCGCCACAAC
ATCGAGGACGGCAGCGTGCAGCTCGCCGACCACTACCAGCAGAACACCCCCATCGGCGACGGCCCCGTGC
TGCTGCCCGACAACCACTACCTGAGCACCCAGTCCAAGCTGAGCAAAGACCCCAACGAGAAGCGCGATCA
CATGGTCCTGCTGGAGTTCGTGACCGCCGCCGGGATCACTCTCGGCATGGACGAGCTGTACAAGTTAATT
AAGGGAAGCGGAGGAAGCGGAGGAAGCGGAGGAAGCGGACCATCAACCAGAGATTATGAAATTCAAAGGG
AGAGAATTGAACTGGGGCGCTGCATTGGTGAAGGACAGTTTGGAGATGTGCACCAAGGAATTTACATGAG
TCCGGAAAATCCAGCTATGGCTGTAGCAATCAAAACATGTAAAAACTGCACCTCAGACAGCGTTAGAGAA
AAGTTCCTACAAGAAGCCTTAACAATGCGTCAGTTTGATCATCCTCACATTGTGAAGCTCATTGGAGTTA
TTACAGAAAACCCAGTGTGGATAATCATGGAGCTCTGTACACTTGGAGAGTTGAGATCGTTTCTGCAAGT
AAGAAAATTCAGCTTGGACCTGGCCTCCCTCATCCTCTACGCTTACCAGCTTAGCACAGCACTTGCTTAC
CTAGAGAGCAAAAGATTTGTACATAGAGATATTGCTGCTAGGAACGTGCTGGTATCTGCCACTGACTGTG
TGAAATTGGGTGACTTTGGCTTATCCCGATACATGGAAGACAGTACTTACTATAAGGCGTCCAAAGGAAA
GTTACCTATCAAATGGATGGCTCCAGAGTCAATCAACTTCCGACGGTTTACCTCAGCAAGCGATGTGTGG
ATGTTTGGTGTGTGTATGTGGGAGATCCTGATGCATGGGGTAAAGCCCTTCCAGGGAGTGAAAAATAATG
ATGTTATTGGTCGGATTGAGAACGGTGAGCGGCTCCCCATGCCTCCGAACTGCCCTCCCACCCTCTACAG
CCTTATGACCAAGTGCTGGGCATACGACCCTAGTAGACGACCCAGGTTTACTGAACTTAAAGCACAACTC
AGTACAATACTGGAGGAGGAGAAGCTGCAGCAAGAGGAACGAATGAGAATGGAATCCAGGCGACAAGTCA
CAGTATCCTGGGACTCAGGAGGATCAGATGAAGCTCCTCCCAAGCCCAGCAGGCCTGGTTACCCCAGCCC
AAGGTCCAGTGAAGGGTTTTATCCGAGTCCTCAGCATATGGTACAGCCAAATCACTACCAGGTATCTGGC
TACTCTGGTTCTCATGGGATACCAGCCATGGCAGGCAGCATTTATCCTGGGCAGGCGTCTCTCTTGGATC
AAACAGATTCCTGGAACCATCGACCTCAGGAAGTATCAGCATGGCAGCCAAACATGGAGGATTCGGGCAC
TTTGGATGTACGAGGAATGGGGCAGGTTCTGCCCACACATCTCATGGAGGAGAGGTTAATAAGACAACAG
CAAGAGATGGAAGAAGATCAACGCTGGCTTGAGAAAGAGGAACGATTCCTGGTAATGAAACCTGATGTGC
GGCTCTCCAGAGGCAGCATTGAACGGGAGGACGGAGGTCTCCAGGGCCCAGCTGGTAACCAGCACATATA
TCAGCCTGTGGGTAAACCAGATCATGCCGCTCCACCAAAGAAGCCCCCTCGCCCTGGAGCCCCCCACTTG
GGCAGCCTCGCGAGCCTGAACAGCCCCGTGGACAGCTACAACGAAGGCGTGAAGATCAAGCCACAGGAAA
TCAGCCCTCCTCCTACGGCCAACCTGGACCGCTCCAATGACAAAGTCTATGAGAATGTAACCGGGCTGGT
GAAAGCTGTCATAGAGATGTCCAGTAAAATACAGCCAGCTCCGCCAGAGGAGTACGTGCCCATGGTAAAG
GAGGTTGGCTTGGCGCTGAGAACCTTGCTAGCAACAGTGGATGAGTCGCTGCCAGTGCTTCCTGCAAGCA
CCCACAGAGAGATTGAGATGGCCCAGAAACTGCTGAACTCTGACCTGGCTGAGCTCATTAACAAGATGAA
GCTGGCCCAGCAGTACGTCATGACCAGCCTGCAGCAGGAGTACAAGAAGCAAATGCTGACGGCTGCTCAC
GCTCTGGCTGTGGATGCCAAGAACTTGCTGGATGTCATCGATCAAGCCAGACTGAAAATGATCAGCCAGT
CCAGGCCCCACTGAGCGGCCGCGGCGCCAATGCATTGGGCCCGGTACCCAGCTTTTGTTCCCTTTAGTGA
GGGTTAATTGCGCGCTTGGCGTAATCATGGTCATAGCTGTTTCCTGTGTGAAATTGTTATCCGCTCACAA
TTCCACACAACATACGAGCCGGAAGCATAAAGTGTAAAGCCTGGGGTGCCTAATGAGTGAGCTAACTCAC
ATTAATTGCGTTGCGCTCACTGCCCGCTTTCCAGTCGGGAAACCTGTCGTGCCAGCTGCATTAATGAATC
GGCCAACGCGCGGGGAGAGGCGGTTTGCGTATTGGGCGCTCTTCCGCTTCCTCGCTCACTGACTCGCTGC
GCTCGGTCGTTCGGCTGCGGCGAGCGGTATCAGCTCACTCAAAGGCGGTAATACGGTTATCCACAGAATC
AGGGGATAACGCAGGAAAGAACATGTGAGCAAAAGGCCAGCAAAAGGCCAGGAACCGTAAAAAGGCCGCG
TTGCTGGCGTTTTTCCATAGGCTCCGCCCCCCTGACGAGCATCACAAAAATCGACGCTCAAGTCAGAGGT
GGCGAAACCCGACAGGACTATAAAGATACCAGGCGTTTCCCCCTGGAAGCTCCCTCGTGCGCTCTCCTGT
TCCGACCCTGCCGCTTACCGGATACCTGTCCGCCTTTCTCCCTTCGGGAAGCGTGGCGCTTTCTCATAGC
TCACGCTGTAGGTATCTCAGTTCGGTGTAGGTCGTTCGCTCCAAGCTGGGCTGTGTGCACGAACCCCCCG
TTCAGCCCGACCGCTGCGCCTTATCCGGTAACTATCGTCTTGAGTCCAACCCGGTAAGACACGACTTATC
GCCACTGGCAGCAGCCACTGGTAACAGGATTAGCAGAGCGAGGTATGTAGGCGGTGCTACAGAGTTCTTG
AAGTGGTGGCCTAACTACGGCTACACTAGAAGGACAGTATTTGGTATCTGCGCTCTGCTGAAGCCAGTTA
CCTTCGGAAAAAGAGTTGGTAGCTCTTGATCCGGCAAACAAACCACCGCTGGTAGCGGTGGTTTTTTTGT
TTGCAAGCAGCAGATTACGCGCAGAAAAAAAGGATCTCAAGAAGATCCTTTGATCTTTTCTACGGGGTCT
GACGCTCAGTGGAACGAAAACTCACGTTAAGGGATTTTGGTCATGAGATTATCAAAAAGGATCTTCACCT
AGATCCTTTTAAATTAAAAATGAAGTTTTAAATCAATCTAAAGTATATATGAGTAAACTTGGTCTGACAG
TTACCAATGCTTAATCAGTGAGGCACCTATCTCAGCGATCTGTCTATTTCGTTCATCCATAGTTGCCTGA
CTCCCCGTCGTGTAGATAACTACGATACGGGAGGGCTTACCATCTGGCCCCAGTGCTGCAATGATACCGC
GAGACCCACGCTCACCGGCTCCAGATTTATCAGCAATAAACCAGCCAGCCGGAAGGGCCGAGCGCAGAAG
TGGTCCTGCAACTTTATCCGCCTCCATCCAGTCTATTAATTGTTGCCGGGAAGCTAGAGTAAGTAGTTCG
CCAGTTAATAGTTTGCGCAACGTTGTTGCCATTGCTACAGGCATCGTGGTGTCACGCTCGTCGTTTGGTA
TGGCTTCATTCAGCTCCGGTTCCCAACGATCAAGGCGAGTTACATGATCCCCCATGTTGTGCAAAAAAGC
GGTTAGCTCCTTCGGTCCTCCGATCGTTGTCAGAAGTAAGTTGGCCGCAGTGTTATCACTCATGGTTATG
GCAGCACTGCATAATTCTCTTACTGTCATGCCATCCGTAAGATGCTTTTCTGTGACTGGTGAGTACTCAA
CCAAGTCATTCTGAGAATAGTGTATGCGGCGACCGAGTTGCTCTTGCCCGGCGTCAATACGGGATAATAC
CGCGCCACATAGCAGAACTTTAAAAGTGCTCATCATTGGAAAACGTTCTTCGGGGCGAAAACTCTCAAGG
ATCTTACCGCTGTTGAGATCCAGTTCGATGTAACCCACTCGTGCACCCAACTGATCTTCAGCATCTTTTA
CTTTCACCAGCGTTTCTGGGTGAGCAAAAACAGGAAGGCAAAATGCCGCAAAAAAGGGAATAAGGGCGAC
ACGGAAATGTTGAATACTCATACTCTTCCTTTTTCAATATTATTGAAGCATTTATCAGGGTTATTGTCTC
ATGAGCGGATACATATTTGAATGTATTTAGAAAAATAAACAAATAGGGGTTCCGCGCACATTTCCCCGAA
AAGTGCCACCTAAATTGTAAGCGTTAATATTTTGTTAAAATTCGCGTTAAATTTTTGTTAAATCAGCTCA
TTTTTTAACCAATAGGCCGAAATCGGCAAAATCCCTTATAAATCAAAAGAATAGACCGAGATAGGGT
[37 nt withheld, positions 7200-7236]
AAAGAACGTGGACTCCAACGTCAAAGG
[49 nt withheld, positions 7264-7312]
T
[91 nt withheld, positions 7314-7404]
G
[124 nt withheld, positions 7406-7529]
CCCATTCGCCATTCAGGCTGCGCAACTGTTGGGAAGGGCGATCGGTGCGGGCCTCTTCGCTATTACGCCA
GTCGACCATAGCCAATTCAATATGGCGTATATGGACTCATGCCAATTCAATATGGTGGATCTGGACCTGT
GCCAATTCAATATGGCGTATATGGACTCGTGCCAATTCAATATGGTGGATCTGGACCCCAGCCAATTCAA
TATGGCGGACTTGGCACCATGCCAATTCAATATGGCGGACTTGGCACTGTGCCAACTGGGGAGGGGTCTA
CTTGGCACGGTGCCAAGTTTGAGGAGGGGTCTTGGCCCTGTGCCAAGTCCGCCATATTGAATTGGCATGG
TGCCAATAATGGCGGCCATATTGGCTATATGCCAGGATCAATATATAGGCAATATCCAATATGGCCCTAT
GCCAATATGGCTATTGGCCAGGTTCAATACTATGTATTGGCCCTATGCCATATAGTATTCCATATATGGG
TTTTCCTATTGACGTAGATAGCCCCTCCCAATGGGCGGTCCCATATACCATATATGGGGCTTCCTAATAC
CGCCCATAGCCACTCCCCCATTGACGTCAATGGTCTCTATATATGGTCTTTCCTATTGACGTCATATGGG
CGGTCCTATTGACGTATATGGCGCCTCCCCCATTGACGTCAATTACGGTAAATGGCCCGCCTGGCTCAAT
GCCCATTGACGTCAATAGGACCACCCACCATTGACGTCAATGGGATGGCTCATTGCCCATTCATATCCGT
TCTCACGCCCCCTATTGACGTCAATGACGGTAAATGGCCCACTTGGCAGTACATCAATATCTATTAATAG
TAACTTGGCAAGTACATTACTATTGGAAGGACGCCAGGGTACATTGGCAGTACTCCCATTGACGTCAATG
GCGGTAAATGGCCCGCGATGGCTGCCAAGTACATCCCCATTGACGTCAATGGGGAGGGGCAATGACGCAA
ATGGGCGTTCCATTGACGTAAATGGGCGGTAGGCGTGCCTAATGGGAGGTCTATATAAGCAATGCTCGTT
TAGGGAAC
Features (pLannotate 1.2.2; 13 found; start..end, strand, type, name):
     79..792     +  CDS            mCitrine: mCitrine is a basic (constitutively fluorescent) yellow fluorescent protein published in 2001, derived from Aequorea victoria.
    844..4833    +  CDS            PTK2 (sequence partly withheld): FAK1_CHICK - Also known as FAK, FAK1. Experimental evidence at protein level: Swiss-Prot protein existence level 1. Non-receptor protein-tyrosine kinase that plays an essential role in regulating cell migration, adhesion, spreading, reorganization of the actin cytoskeleton, formation and disassembly of focal adhesions and cell protrusions, cell cycle progression, cell proliferation and apoptosis. Required for early embryonic development, embryonic angiogenesis, normal cardiomyocyte migration and proliferation, and normal heart development. Regulates axon growth and neuronal cell migration, axo
   4883..4901    -  promoter       T3 promoter: promoter for bacteriophage T3 RNA polymerase
   4946..4962    -  protein_bind   lac operator: The lac repressor binds to the lac operator to inhibit transcription in E. coli. This inhibition can be relieved by adding lactose or isopropyl-β-D-thiogalactopyranoside (IPTG). lac repressor encoded by lacI
   4970..5000    -  promoter       lac promoter: promoter for the E. coli lac operon
   5015..5036    -  protein_bind   CAP binding site: CAP binding activates transcription in the presence of cAMP. E. coli catabolite activator protein
   5049..5141    -  CDS            lacI (fragment): lac repressor; lacI; The lac repressor binds to the lac operator to inhibit transcription in E. coli. This inhibition can be relieved by adding lactose or isopropyl-β-D-thiogalactopyranoside (IPTG).
   5324..5912    -  rep_origin     ori: high-copy-number ColE1/pMB1/pBR322/pUC origin of replication
   6083..6943    -  CDS            AmpR: β-lactamase; bla; confers resistance to ampicillin, carbenicillin, and related antibiotics
   6944..7048    -  promoter       AmpR promoter: bla
   7101..7529    -  rep_origin     f1 ori (sequence partly withheld): f1 bacteriophage origin of replication; arrow indicates direction of (+) strand synthesis
   7534..7600    -  CDS            lacZα (fragment): LacZα fragment of β-galactosidase; lacZ fragment
   7603..8587    +  promoter       CMV IE94 promoter: enhancer/promoter region of simian cytomegalovirus major immediate early transcription unit IE94
