[The description below was written by a language model from this plasmid's Addgene catalogue record and pLannotate feature annotations shown in this document.]
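Description:
pCS2-FAK0 is a mammalian expression plasmid carrying a FRET-based biosensor for focal adhesion kinase (FAK), described as the sensor version "without helix" and as a cloning vector for that sensor series. The insert is chicken (G. gallus) FAK/PTK2 combined with synthetic elements. According to the catalogue it is tagged with FLAG and mCitrine at the N terminus and mCerulean at the C terminus, so the yellow and cyan fluorescent proteins form a FRET pair that reports on the kinase. The record does not spell out what the omitted helix is or exactly how the sensor is arranged. In the annotated 8,587 bp sequence, an mCitrine coding region is followed by a long span assigned to chicken FAK. mCerulean and FLAG are not annotated separately. The FAK annotation is longer than the kinase alone would need, so it may include additional fused sequence, but the table does not resolve this.

The catalogue and the sequence annotation disagree about the backbone. The catalogue lists pcDNA5/FRT with a CMV promoter and hygromycin selection. The feature table instead shows the simian CMV IE94 enhancer/promoter, a T3 promoter, lac promoter/operator remnants, lacZα and lacI fragments and an f1 origin. This set fits the "pCS2" in the plasmid name. No hygromycin resistance gene or FRT site was detected, so mammalian selection should not be assumed. Propagation in E. coli relies on a high-copy ColE1/pUC-type origin and the AmpR β-lactamase gene for ampicillin selection.

The construct is suited to expression in cultured mammalian cells for live-cell imaging of FAK regulation. It can also serve as a reference or starting scaffold for related sensor variants.
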