Addgene plasmid #59128: pCS2-FAK0
Purpose: Cloning vector for FAK fret sensor without helix
Depositing lab: Sivaraj Sivaramakrishnan. Depositing organization: University of Michigan. Publication: Visualizing and manipulating focal adhesion kinase regulation in live cells. Ritt M, Guan JL, Sivaramakrishnan S. J Biol Chem. 2013 Mar 29;288(13):8875-86. doi: 10.1074/jbc.M112.421164. Epub 2013 Feb 7. PubMed 23393139.
Backbone
  Vector backbone: pcDNA-5/FRT
  Backbone manufacturer: Invitrogen
  Backbone size w/o insert (bp): 3777
  Total vector size (bp): 8587
  Vector type: Mammalian Expression
  Selectable markers: Hygromycin
Growth in bacteria
  Bacterial resistance: Ampicillin, 100 μg/mL
  Growth temperature: 37°C
  Growth strain: DH5alpha
  Copy number: High Copy
Gene/Insert
  Gene/Insert name: Focal Adhesion Kinase (alt name: FAK)
  Species: G. gallus (chicken), Synthetic
  Insert size (bp): 4810
  Promoter: CMV
  Tag / fusion protein: FLAG (N terminal on insert); mCitrine (N terminal on insert); mCerulean (C terminal on insert)
  Cloning method: Restriction Enzyme; 5′ cloning site HindIII (not destroyed); 3′ cloning site NotI (not destroyed)
  Sequencing primers: 5′ T7; 3′ BGHR
Terms and licenses: Academic/Nonprofit Terms; Industry Terms: Not Available to Industry
How to cite: pCS2-FAK0 was a gift from Sivaraj Sivaramakrishnan (Addgene plasmid # 59128 ; http://n2t.net/addgene:59128 ; RRID:Addgene_59128)
