>Addgene plasmid #59128 | pCS2-FAK0 | addgene partial sequence | sequence record 99440 | M13pUC-Rev 5'-AGCGGATAACAATTTCACACAGG-3'
TCAGGAAGTATCAGCATGGCAGCCAAACATGGAGGATTCGGGCACTTTGGATGTACGAGGAATGGGGCAG
GTTCTGCCCACACATCTCATGGAGGAGAGGTTAATAAGACAACAGCAAGAGATGGAAGAAGATCAACGCT
GGCTTGAGAAAGAGGAACGATTCCTGGTAATGAAACCTGATGTGCGGCTCTCCAGAGGCAGCATTGAACG
GGAGGACGGAGGTCTCCAGGGCCCAGCTGGTAACCAGCACATATATCAGCCTGTGGGTAAACCAGATCAT
GCCGCTCCACCAAAGAAGCCCCCTCGCCCTGGAGCCCCCCACTTGGGCAGCCTCGCGAGCCTGAACAGCC
CCGTGGACAGCTACAACGAAGGCGTGAAGATCAAGCCACAGGAAATCAGCCCTCCTCCTACGGCCAACCT
GGACCGCTCCAATGACAAAGTCTATGAGAATGTAACCGGGCTGGTGAAAGCTGTCATAGAGATGTCCAGT
AAAATACAGCCAGCTCCGCCAGAGGAGTACGTGCCCATGGTAAAGGAGGTTGGCTTGGCGCTGAGAACCT
TGCTAGCAACAGTGGATGAGTCGCTGCCAGTGCTTCCTGCAAGCACCCACAGAGAGATTGAGATGGCCCA
GAAACTGCTGAACTCTGACCTGGCTGAGCTCATTAACAAGATGAAGCTGGCCCAGCAGTACGTCATGACC
AGCCTGCAGCAGGAGTACAAGAAGCAAATGCTGACGGCTGCTCACGCTCTGGCTGTGGATGCCAAGAACT
TGCTGGATGTCATCGATCAAGCCAGACTGAAAATGATCAGCCAGTCCAGGCCCCACTGAGCGGCCGCGGC
GCCAATGCATTGGGCCCGGTACCCAGCTTTTGTTCCCTTTAGTGAGGGTTAATTGCGCGCTTGGCGT
