>Addgene plasmid #59128 | pCS2-FAK0 | addgene partial sequence | sequence record 99441 | synFAK-R 5'-ACCGTTCTCAATCCGACCAA-3'
CAAGGAGGACGGCAACATCCTGGGGCACAAGCTGGAGTACAACGCCATCAGCGACAACGTCTATATCACC
GCCGACAAGCAGAAGAACGGCATCAAGGCCAACTTCAAGATCCGCCACAACATCGAGGACGGCAGCGTGC
AGCTCGCCGACCACTACCAGCAGAACACCCCCATCGGCGACGGCCCCGTGCTGCTGCCCGACAACCACTA
CCTGAGCACCCAGTCCAAGCTGAGCAAAGACCCCAACGAGAAGCGCGATCACATGGTCCTGCTGGAGTTC
GTGACCGCCGCCGGGATCACTCTCGGCATGGACGAGCTGTACAAGTTAATTAAGGGAAGCGGAGGAAGCG
GAGGAAGCGGAGGAAGCGGACCATCAACCAGAGATTATGAAATTCAAAGGGAGAGAATTGAACTGGGGCG
CTGCATTGGTGAAGGACAGTTTGGAGATGTGCACCAAGGAATTTACATGAGTCCGGAAAATCCAGCTATG
GCTGTAGCAATCAAAACATGTAAAAACTGCACCTCAGACAGCGTTAGAGAAAAGTTCCTACAAGAAGCCT
TAACAATGCGTCAGTTTGATCATCCTCACATTGTGAAGCTCATTGGAGTTATTACAGAAAACCCAGTGTG
GATAATCATGGAGCTCTGTACACTTGGAGAGTTGAGATCGTTTCTGCAAGTAAGAAAATTCAGCTTGGAC
CTGGCCTCCCTCATCCTCTACGCTTACCAGCTTAGCACAGCACTTGCTTACCTAGAGAGCAAAAGATTTG
TACATAGAGATATTGCTGCTAGGAACGTGCTGGTATCTGCCACTGACTGTGTGAAATTGGGTGACTTTGG
CTTATCCCGATACATGGAAGACAGTACTTACTATAAGGCGTCCAAAGGAAAGTTACCTATCAAATGGATG
GCTCCAGAGTCAATCAACTTCCGACGGTTTACCTCAGCAAGCGATGTGTGGATGTTTGGTGTGTGTATGT
GGGAGATCCTGATGCATGGGGTAAAG
