>Addgene plasmid #59128 | pCS2-FAK0 | addgene partial sequence | sequence record 99442 | synFAK-F 5'-CCTGATGCATGGGGTAAAGC-3'
TGATGTTATTGGTCGGATTGAGAACGGTGAGCGGCTCCCCATGCCTCCGAACTGCCCTCCCACCCTCTAC
AGCCTTATGACCAAGTGCTGGGCATACGACCCTAGTAGACGACCCAGGTTTACTGAACTTAAAGCACAAC
TCAGTACAATACTGGAGGAGGAGAAGCTGCAGCAAGAGGAACGAATGAGAATGGAATCCAGGCGACAAGT
CACAGTATCCTGGGACTCAGGAGGATCAGATGAAGCTCCTCCCAAGCCCAGCAGGCCTGGTTACCCCAGC
CCAAGGTCCAGTGAAGGGTTTTATCCGAGTCCTCAGCATATGGTACAGCCAAATCACTACCAGGTATCTG
GCTACTCTGGTTCTCATGGGATACCAGCCATGGCAGGCAGCATTTATCCTGGGCAGGCGTCTCTCTTGGA
TCAAACAGATTCCTGGAACCATCGACCTCAGGAAGTATCAGCATGGCAGCCAAACATGGAGGATTCGGGC
ACTTTGGATGTACGAGGAATGGGGCAGGTTCTGCCCACACATCTCATGGAGGAGAGGTTAATAAGACAAC
AGCAAGAGATGGAAGAAGATCAACGCTGGCTTGAGAAAGAGGAACGATTCCTGGTAATGAAACCTGATGT
GCGGCTCTCCAGAGGCAGCATTGAACGGGAGGACGGAGGTCTCCAGGGCCCAGCTGGTAACCAGCACATA
TATCAGCCTGTGGGTAAACCAGATCATGCCGCTCCACCAAAGAAGCCCCCTCGCCCTGGAGCCCCCCACT
TGGGCAGCCTCGCGAGCCTGAACAGCCCCGTGGACAGCTACAACGAAGGCGTGAAGATCAAGCCACAGGA
AATCAGCCCTCCTCCTACGGCCAACCTGGACCGCTCCAATGACAAAGTCTATGAGAATGTAACCGGGCTG
GTGAAAGCTGTCATAGAGATGTCCAGTAAAATACAGCCAGCTCCGCCAGAGGAGTACGTG
