>Addgene plasmid #59128 | pCS2-FAK0 | addgene partial sequence | sequence record 99444 | FERM-F 5'-CCTACGGAGAGATGAGAGGC-3'
[175 nt withheld, positions 1-175]
GACAAGGAATGCTTCAAGTGTGCCCTTGGTTCAAGCTGGATTATTTCAGTGGAGCTGGCAATTGGCCCAG
AGGAAGGAATCAGCTACCTTACAGACAAGGGTGCAAATCCAACTCACCTGGCAGATTTTAATCAAGTACA
AACTATTCAGTATTCAAACAGTGAAGACAAGGACAGAAAAGGGATGTTGCAACTGAAGATAGCTGGTGCA
CCTGAGCCTCTGACAGTGACAGCACCATCCTTAACCATTGCAGAGAATATGGCTGACTTGATAGACGGAT
ACTGCCGACTGGTGAATGGAGCCACGCAATCTTTTATTATCAGGCCACAGAAAGAAGGTGAAAGAGCTTT
ACCATCAATACCAAAGCTGGCCAACAATGAGAAGCAAGGAGTAAGGTCGCACACAGTCTCTGTATCAGAA
ACAGATGACTATGCAGAGATAATAGATGAAGAAGATACTTATACAATGGGAAGCGGAGGAAGCGGAGAAT
TCGGAAGCGGAGAAAACCTGTATTTTCAGGGCGGAAGCGGAGGCGCGCCCGTGAGCAAGGGCGAGGAGCT
GTTCACCGGGGTGGTGCCCATCCTGGTCGAGCTGGACGGCGACGTAAACGGCCACAAGTTCAGCGTGTCC
GGCGAGGGCGAGGGCGATGCCACCTACGGCAAGCTGACCCTGAAGTTCATCTGCACCACCGGCAAGCTGC
CCGTGCCCTGGCCCACCCTCGTGACCACCCTGACCTGGGGCGTGCAGTGCTTCGCCCGCTACCCCGACCA
CATGAAGCAGCACGACTTCTTCAAGTCCGCCATGCCCGAAGGCTACGTCCA
