>Addgene plasmid #59128 | pCS2-FAK0 | addgene partial sequence | sequence record 99445 | FERM-R 5'-ACTGAATCTAGCAAACTCTTCGG-3'
NNNNNNNNNNNNNGNCN
[164 nt withheld, positions 18-181]
GTTTAAAGTTGGTTTGTCCTCAGTGAACTGGTTTAGAAATCCTTTGGGCAGGTACCGAATTCTCAGTTCA
TATTTCCATTCTTCTGGAGGATGTGCTAGTTCAAATTTCTCTCTCACATTGGATACCCCCATGTCCAGGT
GCAGCCAGTGAACCTCCTCAGACTGCAGATGACTGAGTCGCAACCCATAGCAGGCCACATTTTTCACTTT
GTGACAGTCCACAATCTTCTGTATTATGCCTCGAACATCAGTAGCATCTCCATGCCGGATAATGCTGGCC
CACGTCGTTGGCTCGCTGCTGTTTTCAAAGTAGTGAAAAACCTTTAGGACTCGCTCCATGGCCCCCGGGG
AACGCTCCATCCCAGTACCGAGGTGCGTCTTTGCACTTGAACTTGGTGTATGATTCAAGTTTGGATCAAG
GTAAGCTGCTGCCATTCCGCTTCCTCCGCTTCCTCCGCTTCCTCCGCTTCCTCCGCTTCCTCTAGACTTG
TACAGCTCGTCCATGCCGAGAGTGATCCCGGCGGCGGTCACGAACTCCAGCAGGACCATGTGATCGCGCT
TCTCGTTGGGGTCTTTGCTCAGTTTGGACTGGTAGCTCAGGTAGTGGTTGTCGGGCAGCAGCACGGGGCC
GTCGCCGATGGGGGTGNTCTGCTGGTAGTGGTCGGCGAGCTGCACGCTGCCGTCCTCGATGTTGTGGCGG
ATCTTGAAGTTCACCTTTGATGCCGTTCTTCTGCTTGTCGGCCATGATATAGACGTTGTGGCTGTTGTAG
TTGTACTCCAGCTTGTGCCCCAGGATGTTGCCGNNCTCCTTNGNAGTCGATGCCCNTTCNGCTCGATGCN
GNTNNNCCNGGTGTCGCCCTCGAACTTNACCTCCGNNNCGGGTNNNTGTANNNNNCGTCGNCCTTGAAAN
AAANATGGGTGNNCTNCCTNGAANGNANCCNTTCGGGNCATGGNNNNNNNTNNNAANNNANNNNNNNNNN
GCCNTNNNNNNNNNNNNGGGGNNNNNNNGGCNNAANNCNNNNNTNANGNNCCNNNNNCCNAANNNNGGNN
NNNNNNNNNNGGGNNGNNNCCNNNNNNNNNNNNNNNNNNNNNNTNNN
