>Addgene plasmid #59128 | pCS2-FAK0 | addgene partial sequence | sequence record 99446 | ER/K-F2 5'-AGGAAGCGGAGAATTCGGAA-3'
AGCGGAGGCGCGCCCGTGAGCAAGGGCGAGGAGCTGTTCACCGGGGTGGTGCCCATCCTGGTCGAGCTGG
ACGGCGACGTAAACGGCCACAAGTTCAGCGTGTCCGGCGAGGGCGAGGGCGATGCCACCTACGGCAAGCT
GACCCTGAAGTTCATCTGCACCACCGGCAAGCTGCCCGTGCCCTGGCCCACCCTCGTGACCACCCTGACC
TGGGGCGTGCAGTGCTTCGCCCGCTACCCCGACCACATGAAGCAGCACGACTTCTTCAAGTCCGCCATGC
CCGAAGGCTACGTCCAGGAGCGCACCATCTTCTTCAAGGACGACGGCAACTACAAGACCCGCGCCGAGGT
GAAGTTCGAGGGCGACACCCTGGTGAACCGCATCGAGCTGAAGGGCATCGACTTCAAGGAGGACGGCAAC
ATCCTGGGGCACAAGCTGGAGTACAACGCCATCAGCGACAACGTCTATATCACCGCCGACAAGCAGAAGA
ACGGCATCAAGGCCAACTTCAAGATCCGCCACAACATCGAGGACGGCAGCGTGCAGCTCGCCGACCACTA
CCAGCAGAACACCCCCATCGGCGACGGCCCCGTGCTGCTGCCCGACAACCACTACCTGAGCACCCAGTCC
AAGCTGAGCAAAGACCCCAACGAGAAGCGCGATCACATGGTCCTGCTGGAGTTCGTGACCGCCGCCGGGA
TCACTCTCGGCATGGACGAGCTGTACAAGTTAATTAAGGGAAGCGGAGGAAGCGGAGGAAGCGGAGGAAG
CGGACCATCAACCAGAGATTATGAAATTCAAAGGGAGAGAATTGAACTGGGGCGCTGCATTGGTGAAGGA
CAGTTTGGAGATGTGCACCAAGGAATTTACATGAGTCCGGAAAATCCAGCTATGGCTGTAGCAATCAAAA
CATGTAAAAACTGCACCTCAGACAGCGTTAGAGAAAAGTTCCTAC
