>Addgene plasmid #59128 | pCS2-FAK0 | addgene partial sequence | sequence record 99447 | CMV-F 5'-CGCAAATGGGCGGTAGGCGTG-3'
ATGCTCGTTTAGGGAACCGCCATTCTGCCTGGGGACGTCGGAGCAAGCTTATGGACTACAAGGACGATGA
CGACAAGGGAAGCGGAGGAAGCGGAGTGAGCAAGGGCGAGGAGCTGTTCACCGGGGTGGTGCCCATCCTG
GTCGAGCTGGACGGCGACGTAAACGGCCACAAGTTCAGCGTGTCCGGCGAGGGCGAGGGCGATGCCACCT
ACGGCAAGCTGACCCTGAAGTTCATCTGCACCACCGGCAAGCTGCCCGTGCCCTGGCCCACCCTCGTGAC
CACCTTCGGCTACGGCCTGATGTGCTTCGCCCGCTACCCCGACCACATGAAGCAGCACGACTTCTTCAAG
TCCGCCATGCCCGAAGGCTACGTCCAGGAGCGCACCATCTTCTTCAAGGACGACGGCAACTACAAGACCC
GCGCCGAGGTGAAGTTCGAGGGCGACACCCTGGTGAACCGCATCGAGCTGAAGGGCATCGACTTCAAGGA
GGACGGCAACATCCTGGGGCACAAGCTGGAGTACAACTACAACAGCCACAACGTCTATATCATGGCCGAC
AAGCAGAAGAACGGCATCAAGGTGAACTTCAAGATCCGCCACAACATCGAGGACGGCAGCGTGCAGCTCG
CCGACCACTACCAGCAGAACACCCCCATCGGCGACGGCCCCGTGCTGCTGCCCGACAACCACTACCTGAG
CTACCAGTCCAAACTGAGCAAAGACCCCAACGAGAAGCGCGATCACATGGTCCTGCTGGAGTTCGTGACC
GCCGCCGGGATCACTCTCGGCATGGACGAGCTGTACAAGTCTAGAGGAAGCGGAGGAAGCGGAGGAAGCG
GAGGAAGCGGAGGAAGCGGAATGGCAGCAGCTTACCTTGATCCAAACTTGAATCATACA
